>Addgene plasmid #155097 | LCV2_BFP2 | addgene full sequence | sequence record 308002 | Addgene NGS Result
GTCGACGGATCGGGAGATCTCCCGATCCCCTATGGTGCACTCTCAGTACAATCTGCTCTGATGCCGCATA
GTTAAGCCAGTATCTGCTCCCTGCTTGTGTGTTGGAGGTCGCTGAGTAGTGCGCGAGCAAAATTTAAGCT
ACAACAAGGCAAGGCTTGACCGACAATTGCATGAAGAATCTGCTTAGGGTTAGGCGTTTTGCGCTGCTTC
GCGATGTACGGGCCAGATATACGCGTTGACATTGATTATTGACTAGTTATTAATAGTAATCAATTACGGG
GTCATTAGTTCATAGCCCATATATGGAGTTCCGCGTTACATAACTTACGGTAAATGGCCCGCCTGGCTGA
CCGCCCAACGACCCCCGCCCATTGACGTCAATAATGACGTATGTTCCCATAGTAACGCCAATAGGGACTT
TCCATTGACGTCAATGGGTGGAGTATTTACGGTAAACTGCCCACTTGGCAGTACATCAAGTGTATCATAT
GCCAAGTACGCCCCCTATTGACGTCAATGACGGTAAATGGCCCGCCTGGCATTATGCCCAGTACATGACC
TTATGGGACTTTCCTACTTGGCAGTACATCTACGTATTAGTCATCGCTATTACCATGGTGATGCGGTTTT
GGCAGTACATCAATGGGCGTGGATAGCGGTTTGACTCACGGGGATTTCCAAGTCTCCACCCCATTGACGT
CAATGGGAGTTTGTTTTGGCACCAAAATCAACGGGACTTTCCAAAATGTCGTAACAACTCCGCCCCATTG
ACGCAAATGGGCGGTAGGCGTGTACGGTGGGAGGTCTATATAAGCAGCGCGTTTTGCCTGTACTGGGTCT
CTCTGGTTAGACCAGATCTGAGCCTGGGAGCTCTCTGGCTAACTAGGGAACCCACTGCTTAAGCCTCAAT
AAAGCTTGCCTTGAGTGCTTCAAGTAGTGTGTGCCCGTCTGTTGTGTGACTCTGGTAACTAGAGATCCCT
CAGACCCTTTTAGTCAGTGTGGAAAATCTCTAGCAGTGGCGCCCGAACAGGGACTTGAAAGCGAAAGGGA
AACCAGAGGAGCTCTCTCGACGCAGGACTCGGCTTGCTGAAGCGCGCACGGCAAGAGGCGAGGGGCGGCG
ACTGGTGAGTACGCCAAAAATTTTGACTAGCGGAGGCTAGAAGGAGAGAGATGGGTGCGAGAGCGTCAGT
ATTAAGCGGGGGAGAATTAGATCGCGATGGGAAAAAATTCGGTTAAGGCCAGGGGGAAAGAAAAAATATA
AATTAAAACATATAGTATGGGCAAGCAGGGAGCTAGAACGATTCGCAGTTAATCCTGGCCTGTTAGAAAC
ATCAGAAGGCTGTAGACAAATACTGGGACAGCTACAACCATCCCTTCAGACAGGATCAGAAGAACTTAGA
TCATTATATAATACAGTAGCAACCCTCTATTGTGTGCATCAAAGGATAGAGATAAAAGACACCAAGGAAG
CTTTAGACAAGATAGAGGAAGAGCAAAACAAAAGTAAGACCACCGCACAGCAAGCGGCCGCTGATCTTCA
GACCTGGAGGAGGAGATATGAGGGACAATTGGAGAAGTGAATTATATAAATATAAAGTAGTAAAAATTGA
ACCATTAGGAGTAGCACCCACCAAGGCAAAGAGAAGAGTGGTGCAGAGAGAAAAAAGAGCAGTGGGAATA
GGAGCTTTGTTCCTTGGGTTCTTGGGAGCAGCAGGAAGCACTATGGGCGCAGCGTCAATGACGCTGACGG
TACAGGCCAGACAATTATTGTCTGGTATAGTGCAGCAGCAGAACAATTTGCTGAGGGCTATTGAGGCGCA
ACAGCATCTGTTGCAACTCACAGTCTGGGGCATCAAGCAGCTCCAGGCAAGAATCCTGGCTGTGGAAAGA
TACCTAAAGGATCAACAGCTCCTGGGGATTTGGGGTTGCTCTGGAAAACTCATTTGCACCACTGCTGTGC
CTTGGAATGCTAGTTGGAGTAATAAATCTCTGGAACAGATTTGGAATCACACGACCTGGATGGAGTGGGA
CAGAGAAATTAACAATTACACAAGCTTAATACACTCCTTAATTGAAGAATCGCAAAACCAGCAAGAAAAG
AATGAACAAGAATTATTGGAATTAGATAAATGGGCAAGTTTGTGGAATTGGTTTAACATAACAAATTGGC
TGTGGTATATAAAATTATTCATAATGATAGTAGGAGGCTTGGTAGGTTTAAGAATAGTTTTTGCTGTACT
TTCTATAGTGAATAGAGTTAGGCAGGGATATTCACCATTATCGTTTCAGACCCACCTCCCAACCCCGAGG
GGACCCGACAGGCCCGAAGGAATAGAAGAAGAAGGTGGAGAGAGAGACAGAGACAGATCCATTCGATTAG
TGAACGGATCGGCACTGCGTGCGCCAATTCTGCAGACAAATGGCAGTATTCATCCACAATTTTAAAAGAA
AAGGGGGGATTGGGGGGTACAGTGCAGGGGAAAGAATAGTAGACATAATAGCAACAGACATACAAACTAA
AGAATTACAAAAACAAATTACAAAAATTCAAAATTTTCGGGTTTATTACAGGGACAGCAGAGATCCAGTT
TGGTTAATTAAGGTACCGAGGGCCTATTTCCCATGATTCCTTCATATTTGCATATACGATACAAGGCTGT
TAGAGAGATAATTAGAATTAATTTGACTGTAAACACAAAGATATTAGTACAAAATACGTGACGTAGAAAG
TAATAATTTCTTGGGTAGTTTGCAGTTTTAAAATTATGTTTTAAAATGGACTATCATATGCTTACCGTAA
CTTGAAAGTATTTCGATTTCTTGGCTTTATATATCTTGTGGAAAGGACGAAACACCGGGAGACGGCAGCA
AGCGAACCGGAATTGCCAGCTGGGGCGCCCTCTGGTAAGGTTGGGAAGCCCTGCAAAGTAAACTGGATGG
CTTTCTTGCCGCCAAGGATCTGATGGCGCAGGGGATCAAGATCTGATCAAGAGACAGGATGAGGATCGTT
TCGCATGATTGAACAAGATGGATTGCACGCAGGTTCTCCGGCCGCTTGGGTGGAGAGGCTATTCGGCTAT
GACTGGGCACAACAGACAATCGGCTGCTCTGATGCCGCCGTGTTCCGGCTGTCAGCGCAGGGGCGCCCGG
TTCTTTTTGTCAAGACCGACCTGTCCGGTGCCCTGAATGAACTGCAGGACGAGGCAGCGCGGCTATCGTG
GCTGGCCACGACGGGCGTTCCTTGCGCAGCTGTGCTCGACGTTGTCACTGAAGCGGGAAGGGACTGGCTG
CTATTGGGCGAAGTGCCGGGGCAGGATCTCCTGTCATCCCACCTTGCTCCTGCCGAGAAAGTATCCATCA
TGGCTGATGCAATGCGGCGGCTGCATACGCTTGATCCGGCTACCTGCCCATTCGACCACCAAGCGAAACA
TCGCATCGAGCGAGCACGTACTCGGATGGAAGCCGGTCTTGTCGATCAGGATGATCTGGACGAAGAGCAT
CAGGGGCTCGCGCCAGCCGAACTGTTCGCCAGGCTCAAGGCGCGCATGCCCGACGGCGAGGATCTCGTCG
TGACCCATGGCGATGCCTGCTTGCCGAATATCATGGTGGAAAATGGCCGCTTTTCTGGATTCATCGACTG
TGGCCGGCTGGGTGTGGCGGACCGCTATCAGGACATAGCGTTGGCTACCCGTGATATTGCTGAAGAGCTT
GGCGGCGAATGGGCTGACCGCTTCCTCGTGCTTTACGGTATCGCCGCTCCCGATTCGCAGCGCATCGCCT
TCTATCGCCTTCTTGACGAGTTCTTCTGAATTGAAAAAGGAAGAGTACGTCTCCGTTTTAGAGCTAGAAA
TAGCAAGTTAAAATAAGGCTAGTCCGTTATCAACTTGAAAAAGTGGCACCGAGTCGGTGCTTTTTTGAAT
TCGCTAGCTAGGTCTTGAAAGGAGTGGGAATTGGCTCCGGTGCCCGTCAGTGGGCAGAGCGCACATCGCC
CACAGTCCCCGAGAAGTTGGGGGGAGGGGTCGGCAATTGATCCGGTGCCTAGAGAAGGTGGCGCGGGGTA
AACTGGGAAAGTGATGTCGTGTACTGGCTCCGCCTTTTTCCCGAGGGTGGGGGAGAACCGTATATAAGTG
CAGTAGTCGCCGTGAACGTTCTTTTTCGCAACGGGTTTGCCGCCAGAACACAGGACCGGTTCTAGAGCGC
TGCCACCATGGACAAGAAGTACAGCATCGGCCTGGACATCGGCACCAACTCTGTGGGCTGGGCCGTGATC
ACCGACGAGTACAAGGTGCCCAGCAAGAAATTCAAGGTGCTGGGCAACACCGACCGGCACAGCATCAAGA
AGAACCTGATCGGAGCCCTGCTGTTCGACAGCGGCGAAACAGCCGAGGCCACCCGGCTGAAGAGAACCGC
CAGAAGAAGATACACCAGACGGAAGAACCGGATCTGCTATCTGCAAGAGATCTTCAGCAACGAGATGGCC
AAGGTGGACGACAGCTTCTTCCACAGACTGGAAGAGTCCTTCCTGGTGGAAGAGGATAAGAAGCACGAGC
GGCACCCCATCTTCGGCAACATCGTGGACGAGGTGGCCTACCACGAGAAGTACCCCACCATCTACCACCT
GAGAAAGAAACTGGTGGACAGCACCGACAAGGCCGACCTGCGGCTGATCTATCTGGCCCTGGCCCACATG
ATCAAGTTCCGGGGCCACTTCCTGATCGAGGGCGACCTGAACCCCGACAACAGCGACGTGGACAAGCTGT
TCATCCAGCTGGTGCAGACCTACAACCAGCTGTTCGAGGAAAACCCCATCAACGCCAGCGGCGTGGACGC
CAAGGCCATCCTGTCTGCCAGACTGAGCAAGAGCAGACGGCTGGAAAATCTGATCGCCCAGCTGCCCGGC
GAGAAGAAGAATGGCCTGTTCGGAAACCTGATTGCCCTGAGCCTGGGCCTGACCCCCAACTTCAAGAGCA
ACTTCGACCTGGCCGAGGATGCCAAACTGCAGCTGAGCAAGGACACCTACGACGACGACCTGGACAACCT
GCTGGCCCAGATCGGCGACCAGTACGCCGACCTGTTTCTGGCCGCCAAGAACCTGTCCGACGCCATCCTG
CTGAGCGACATCCTGAGAGTGAACACCGAGATCACCAAGGCCCCCCTGAGCGCCTCTATGATCAAGAGAT
ACGACGAGCACCACCAGGACCTGACCCTGCTGAAAGCTCTCGTGCGGCAGCAGCTGCCTGAGAAGTACAA
AGAGATTTTCTTCGACCAGAGCAAGAACGGCTACGCCGGCTACATTGACGGCGGAGCCAGCCAGGAAGAG
TTCTACAAGTTCATCAAGCCCATCCTGGAAAAGATGGACGGCACCGAGGAACTGCTCGTGAAGCTGAACA
GAGAGGACCTGCTGCGGAAGCAGCGGACCTTCGACAACGGCAGCATCCCCCACCAGATCCACCTGGGAGA
GCTGCACGCCATTCTGCGGCGGCAGGAAGATTTTTACCCATTCCTGAAGGACAACCGGGAAAAGATCGAG
AAGATCCTGACCTTCCGCATCCCCTACTACGTGGGCCCTCTGGCCAGGGGAAACAGCAGATTCGCCTGGA
TGACCAGAAAGAGCGAGGAAACCATCACCCCCTGGAACTTCGAGGAAGTGGTGGACAAGGGCGCTTCCGC
CCAGAGCTTCATCGAGCGGATGACCAACTTCGATAAGAACCTGCCCAACGAGAAGGTGCTGCCCAAGCAC
AGCCTGCTGTACGAGTACTTCACCGTGTATAACGAGCTGACCAAAGTGAAATACGTGACCGAGGGAATGA
GAAAGCCCGCCTTCCTGAGCGGCGAGCAGAAAAAGGCCATCGTGGACCTGCTGTTCAAGACCAACCGGAA
AGTGACCGTGAAGCAGCTGAAAGAGGACTACTTCAAGAAAATCGAGTGCTTCGACTCCGTGGAAATCTCC
GGCGTGGAAGATCGGTTCAACGCCTCCCTGGGCACATACCACGATCTGCTGAAAATTATCAAGGACAAGG
ACTTCCTGGACAATGAGGAAAACGAGGACATTCTGGAAGATATCGTGCTGACCCTGACACTGTTTGAGGA
CAGAGAGATGATCGAGGAACGGCTGAAAACCTATGCCCACCTGTTCGACGACAAAGTGATGAAGCAGCTG
AAGCGGCGGAGATACACCGGCTGGGGCAGGCTGAGCCGGAAGCTGATCAACGGCATCCGGGACAAGCAGT
CCGGCAAGACAATCCTGGATTTCCTGAAGTCCGACGGCTTCGCCAACAGAAACTTCATGCAGCTGATCCA
CGACGACAGCCTGACCTTTAAAGAGGACATCCAGAAAGCCCAGGTGTCCGGCCAGGGCGATAGCCTGCAC
GAGCACATTGCCAATCTGGCCGGCAGCCCCGCCATTAAGAAGGGCATCCTGCAGACAGTGAAGGTGGTGG
ACGAGCTCGTGAAAGTGATGGGCCGGCACAAGCCCGAGAACATCGTGATCGAAATGGCCAGAGAGAACCA
GACCACCCAGAAGGGACAGAAGAACAGCCGCGAGAGAATGAAGCGGATCGAAGAGGGCATCAAAGAGCTG
GGCAGCCAGATCCTGAAAGAACACCCCGTGGAAAACACCCAGCTGCAGAACGAGAAGCTGTACCTGTACT
ACCTGCAGAATGGGCGGGATATGTACGTGGACCAGGAACTGGACATCAACCGGCTGTCCGACTACGATGT
GGACCATATCGTGCCTCAGAGCTTTCTGAAGGACGACTCCATCGACAACAAGGTGCTGACCAGAAGCGAC
AAGAACCGGGGCAAGAGCGACAACGTGCCCTCCGAAGAGGTCGTGAAGAAGATGAAGAACTACTGGCGGC
AGCTGCTGAACGCCAAGCTGATTACCCAGAGAAAGTTCGACAATCTGACCAAGGCCGAGAGAGGCGGCCT
GAGCGAACTGGATAAGGCCGGCTTCATCAAGAGACAGCTGGTGGAAACCCGGCAGATCACAAAGCACGTG
GCACAGATCCTGGACTCCCGGATGAACACTAAGTACGACGAGAATGACAAGCTGATCCGGGAAGTGAAAG
TGATCACCCTGAAGTCCAAGCTGGTGTCCGATTTCCGGAAGGATTTCCAGTTTTACAAAGTGCGCGAGAT
CAACAACTACCACCACGCCCACGACGCCTACCTGAACGCCGTCGTGGGAACCGCCCTGATCAAAAAGTAC
CCTAAGCTGGAAAGCGAGTTCGTGTACGGCGACTACAAGGTGTACGACGTGCGGAAGATGATCGCCAAGA
GCGAGCAGGAAATCGGCAAGGCTACCGCCAAGTACTTCTTCTACAGCAACATCATGAACTTTTTCAAGAC
CGAGATTACCCTGGCCAACGGCGAGATCCGGAAGCGGCCTCTGATCGAGACAAACGGCGAAACCGGGGAG
ATCGTGTGGGATAAGGGCCGGGATTTTGCCACCGTGCGGAAAGTGCTGAGCATGCCCCAAGTGAATATCG
TGAAAAAGACCGAGGTGCAGACAGGCGGCTTCAGCAAAGAGTCTATCCTGCCCAAGAGGAACAGCGATAA
GCTGATCGCCAGAAAGAAGGACTGGGACCCTAAGAAGTACGGCGGCTTCGACAGCCCCACCGTGGCCTAT
TCTGTGCTGGTGGTGGCCAAAGTGGAAAAGGGCAAGTCCAAGAAACTGAAGAGTGTGAAAGAGCTGCTGG
GGATCACCATCATGGAAAGAAGCAGCTTCGAGAAGAATCCCATCGACTTTCTGGAAGCCAAGGGCTACAA
AGAAGTGAAAAAGGACCTGATCATCAAGCTGCCTAAGTACTCCCTGTTCGAGCTGGAAAACGGCCGGAAG
AGAATGCTGGCCTCTGCCGGCGAACTGCAGAAGGGAAACGAACTGGCCCTGCCCTCCAAATATGTGAACT
TCCTGTACCTGGCCAGCCACTATGAGAAGCTGAAGGGCTCCCCCGAGGATAATGAGCAGAAACAGCTGTT
TGTGGAACAGCACAAGCACTACCTGGACGAGATCATCGAGCAGATCAGCGAGTTCTCCAAGAGAGTGATC
CTGGCCGACGCTAATCTGGACAAAGTGCTGTCCGCCTACAACAAGCACCGGGATAAGCCCATCAGAGAGC
AGGCCGAGAATATCATCCACCTGTTTACCCTGACCAATCTGGGAGCCCCTGCCGCCTTCAAGTACTTTGA
CACCACCATCGACCGGAAGAGGTACACCAGCACCAAAGAGGTGCTGGACGCCACCCTGATCCACCAGAGC
ATCACCGGCCTGTACGAGACACGGATCGACCTGTCTCAGCTGGGAGGCGACAAGCGACCTGCCGCCACAA
AGAAGGCTGGACAGGCTAAGAAGAAGAAAGATTACAAAGACGATGACGATAAGGGCAGTGGAGAGGGCAG
AGGAAGTCTGCTAACATGCGGTGACGTCGAGGAGAATCCTGGCCCACTCGAGGTGAGCAAGGGCGAGGAG
CTGTTCACCGGGGTGGTGCCCATCCTGGTCGAGCTGGACGGCGACGTAAACGGCCACAAGTTCAGCGTGA
GGGGCGAGGGCGAGGGCGATGCCACCAACGGCAAGCTGACCCTGAAGTTCATCTGCACCACCGGCAAGCT
GCCCGTGCCCTGGCCCACCCTCGTGACCACCCTGAGCCACGGCGTGCAGTGCTTCGCCCGCTACCCCGAC
CACATGAAGCAGCACGACTTCTTCAAGTCCGCCATGCCCGAAGGCTACGTCCAGGAGCGCACCATCTTCT
TCAAGGACGACGGCACCTACAAGACCCGCGCCGAGGTGAAGTTCGAGGGCGACACCCTAGTGAACCGCAT
CGAGCTGAAGGGCGTCGACTTCAAGGAGGACGGCAACATCCTGGGGCACAAGCTGGAGTACAACTTCAAC
AGCCACAACATCTATATCATGGCCGTCAAGCAGAAGAACGGCATCAAGGTGAACTTCAAGATCCGCCACA
ACGTGGAGGACGGCAGCGTGCAGCTCGCCGACCACTACCAGCAGAACACCCCCATCGGCGACGGCCCCGT
GCTGCTGCCCGACAGCCACTACCTGAGCACCCAGTCCGTGCTGAGCAAAGACCCCAACGAGAAGCGCGAT
CACATGGTCCTGCTGGAGTTCCGCACCGCCGCCGGGATCACTCTCGGCATGGACGAGCTGTACAAGGGAT
CCGGCGCAACAAACTTCTCTCTGCTGAAACAAGCCGGAGATGTCGAAGAGAATCCTGGACCGACCGAGTA
CAAGCCCACGGTGCGCCTCGCCACCCGCGACGACGTCCCCAGGGCCGTACGCACCCTCGCCGCCGCGTTC
GCCGACTACCCCGCCACGCGCCACACCGTCGATCCGGACCGCCACATCGAGCGGGTCACCGAGCTGCAAG
AACTCTTCCTCACGCGCGTCGGGCTCGACATCGGCAAGGTGTGGGTCGCGGACGACGGCGCCGCGGTGGC
GGTCTGGACCACGCCGGAGAGCGTCGAAGCGGGGGCGGTGTTCGCCGAGATCGGCCCGCGCATGGCCGAG
TTGAGCGGTTCCCGGCTGGCCGCGCAGCAACAGATGGAAGGCCTCCTGGCGCCGCACCGGCCCAAGGAGC
CCGCGTGGTTCCTGGCCACCGTCGGAGTCTCGCCCGACCACCAGGGCAAGGGTCTGGGCAGCGCCGTCGT
GCTCCCCGGAGTGGAGGCGGCCGAGCGCGCCGGGGTGCCCGCCTTCCTGGAGACCTCCGCGCCCCGCAAC
CTCCCCTTCTACGAGCGGCTCGGCTTCACCGTCACCGCCGACGTCGAGGTGCCCGAAGGACCGCGCACCT
GGTGCATGACCCGCAAGCCCGGTGCCTGAACGCGTTAAGTCGACAATCAACCTCTGGATTACAAAATTTG
TGAAAGATTGACTGGTATTCTTAACTATGTTGCTCCTTTTACGCTATGTGGATACGCTGCTTTAATGCCT
TTGTATCATGCTATTGCTTCCCGTATGGCTTTCATTTTCTCCTCCTTGTATAAATCCTGGTTGCTGTCTC
TTTATGAGGAGTTGTGGCCCGTTGTCAGGCAACGTGGCGTGGTGTGCACTGTGTTTGCTGACGCAACCCC
CACTGGTTGGGGCATTGCCACCACCTGTCAGCTCCTTTCCGGGACTTTCGCTTTCCCCCTCCCTATTGCC
ACGGCGGAACTCATCGCCGCCTGCCTTGCCCGCTGCTGGACAGGGGCTCGGCTGTTGGGCACTGACAATT
CCGTGGTGTTGTCGGGGAAATCATCGTCCTTTCCTTGGCTGCTCGCCTGTGTTGCCACCTGGATTCTGCG
CGGGACGTCCTTCTGCTACGTCCCTTCGGCCCTCAATCCAGCGGACCTTCCTTCCCGCGGCCTGCTGCCG
GCTCTGCGGCCTCTTCCGCGTCTTCGCCTTCGCCCTCAGACGAGTCGGATCTCCCTTTGGGCCGCCTCCC
CGCGTCGACTTTAAGACCAATGACTTACAAGGCAGCTGTAGATCTTAGCCACTTTTTAAAAGAAAAGGGG
GGACTGGAAGGGCTAATTCACTCCCAACGAAGACAAGATCTGCTTTTTGCTTGTACTGGGTCTCTCTGGT
TAGACCAGATCTGAGCCTGGGAGCTCTCTGGCTAACTAGGGAACCCACTGCTTAAGCCTCAATAAAGCTT
GCCTTGAGTGCTTCAAGTAGTGTGTGCCCGTCTGTTGTGTGACTCTGGTAACTAGAGATCCCTCAGACCC
TTTTAGTCAGTGTGGAAAATCTCTAGCAGGGCCCGTTTAAACCCGCTGATCAGCCTCGACTGTGCCTTCT
AGTTGCCAGCCATCTGTTGTTTGCCCCTCCCCCGTGCCTTCCTTGACCCTGGAAGGTGCCACTCCCACTG
TCCTTTCCTAATAAAATGAGGAAATTGCATCGCATTGTCTGAGTAGGTGTCATTCTATTCTGGGGGGTGG
GGTGGGGCAGGACAGCAAGGGGGAGGATTGGGAAGACAATAGCAGGCATGCTGGGGATGCGGTGGGCTCT
ATGGCTTCTGAGGCGGAAAGAACCAGCTGGGGCTCTAGGGGGTATCCCC
[124 nt withheld, positions 11040-11163]
C
[91 nt withheld, positions 11165-11255]
A
[49 nt withheld, positions 11257-11305]
CCTTTGACGTTGGAGTCCACGTTCTTT
[37 nt withheld, positions 11333-11369]
ACCCTATCTCGGTCTATTCTTTTGATTTATAAGGGATTTTGCCGATTTCGGCCTATTGGTTAAAAAATGA
GCTGATTTAACAAAAATTTAACGCGAATTAATTCTGTGGAATGTGTGTCAGTTAGGGTGTGGAAAGTCCC
CAGGCTCCCCAGCAGGCAGAAGTATGCAAAGCATGCATCTCAATTAGTCAGCAACCAGGTGTGGAAAGTC
CCCAGGCTCCCCAGCAGGCAGAAGTATGCAAAGCATGCATCTCAATTAGTCAGCAACCATAGTCCCGCCC
CTAACTCCGCCCATCCCGCCCCTAACTCCGCCCAGTTCCGCCCATTCTCCGCCCCATGGCTGACTAATTT
TTTTTATTTATGCAGAGGCCGAGGCCGCCTCTGCCTCTGAGCTATTCCAGAAGTAGTGAGGAGGCTTTTT
TGGAGGCCTAGGCTTTTGCAAAAAGCTCCCGGGAGCTTGTATATCCATTTTCGGATCTGATCAGCACGTG
TTGACAATTAATCATCGGCATAGTATATCGGCATAGTATAATACGACAAGGTGAGGAACTAAACCATGGC
CAAGTTGACCAGTGCCGTTCCGGTGCTCACCGCGCGCGACGTCGCCGGAGCGGTCGAGTTCTGGACCGAC
CGGCTCGGGTTCTCCCGGGACTTCGTGGAGGACGACTTCGCCGGTGTGGTCCGGGACGACGTGACCCTGT
TCATCAGCGCGGTCCAGGACCAGGTGGTGCCGGACAACACCCTGGCCTGGGTGTGGGTGCGCGGCCTGGA
CGAGCTGTACGCCGAGTGGTCGGAGGTCGTGTCCACGAACTTCCGGGACGCCTCCGGGCCGGCCATGACC
GAGATCGGCGAGCAGCCGTGGGGGCGGGAGTTCGCCCTGCGCGACCCGGCCGGCAACTGCGTGCACTTCG
TGGCCGAGGAGCAGGACTGACACGTGCTACGAGATTTCGATTCCACCGCCGCCTTCTATGAAAGGTTGGG
CTTCGGAATCGTTTTCCGGGACGCCGGCTGGATGATCCTCCAGCGCGGGGATCTCATGCTGGAGTTCTTC
GCCCACCCCAACTTGTTTATTGCAGCTTATAATGGTTACAAATAAAGCAATAGCATCACAAATTTCACAA
ATAAAGCATTTTTTTCACTGCATTCTAGTTGTGGTTTGTCCAAACTCATCAATGTATCTTATCATGTCTG
TATACCGTCGACCTCTAGCTAGAGCTTGGCGTAATCATGGTCATAGCTGTTTCCTGTGTGAAATTGTTAT
CCGCTCACAATTCCACACAACATACGAGCCGGAAGCATAAAGTGTAAAGCCTGGGGTGCCTAATGAGTGA
GCTAACTCACATTAATTGCGTTGCGCTCACTGCCCGCTTTCCAGTCGGGAAACCTGTCGTGCCAGCTGCA
TTAATGAATCGGCCAACGCGCGGGGAGAGGCGGTTTGCGTATTGGGCGCTCTTCCGCTTCCTCGCTCACT
GACTCGCTGCGCTCGGTCGTTCGGCTGCGGCGAGCGGTATCAGCTCACTCAAAGGCGGTAATACGGTTAT
CCACAGAATCAGGGGATAACGCAGGAAAGAACATGTGAGCAAAAGGCCAGCAAAAGGCCAGGAACCGTAA
AAAGGCCGCGTTGCTGGCGTTTTTCCATAGGCTCCGCCCCCCTGACGAGCATCACAAAAATCGACGCTCA
AGTCAGAGGTGGCGAAACCCGACAGGACTATAAAGATACCAGGCGTTTCCCCCTGGAAGCTCCCTCGTGC
GCTCTCCTGTTCCGACCCTGCCGCTTACCGGATACCTGTCCGCCTTTCTCCCTTCGGGAAGCGTGGCGCT
TTCTCATAGCTCACGCTGTAGGTATCTCAGTTCGGTGTAGGTCGTTCGCTCCAAGCTGGGCTGTGTGCAC
GAACCCCCCGTTCAGCCCGACCGCTGCGCCTTATCCGGTAACTATCGTCTTGAGTCCAACCCGGTAAGAC
ACGACTTATCGCCACTGGCAGCAGCCACTGGTAACAGGATTAGCAGAGCGAGGTATGTAGGCGGTGCTAC
AGAGTTCTTGAAGTGGTGGCCTAACTACGGCTACACTAGAAGAACAGTATTTGGTATCTGCGCTCTGCTG
AAGCCAGTTACCTTCGGAAAAAGAGTTGGTAGCTCTTGATCCGGCAAACAAACCACCGCTGGTAGCGGTG
GTTTTTTTGTTTGCAAGCAGCAGATTACGCGCAGAAAAAAAGGATCTCAAGAAGATCCTTTGATCTTTTC
TACGGGGTCTGACGCTCAGTGGAACGAAAACTCACGTTAAGGGATTTTGGTCATGAGATTATCAAAAAGG
ATCTTCACCTAGATCCTTTTAAATTAAAAATGAAGTTTTAAATCAATCTAAAGTATATATGAGTAAACTT
GGTCTGACAGTTACCAATGCTTAATCAGTGAGGCACCTATCTCAGCGATCTGTCTATTTCGTTCATCCAT
AGTTGCCTGACTCCCCGTCGTGTAGATAACTACGATACGGGAGGGCTTACCATCTGGCCCCAGTGCTGCA
ATGATACCGCGAGACCCACGCTCACCGGCTCCAGATTTATCAGCAATAAACCAGCCAGCCGGAAGGGCCG
AGCGCAGAAGTGGTCCTGCAACTTTATCCGCCTCCATCCAGTCTATTAATTGTTGCCGGGAAGCTAGAGT
AAGTAGTTCGCCAGTTAATAGTTTGCGCAACGTTGTTGCCATTGCTACAGGCATCGTGGTGTCACGCTCG
TCGTTTGGTATGGCTTCATTCAGCTCCGGTTCCCAACGATCAAGGCGAGTTACATGATCCCCCATGTTGT
GCAAAAAAGCGGTTAGCTCCTTCGGTCCTCCGATCGTTGTCAGAAGTAAGTTGGCCGCAGTGTTATCACT
CATGGTTATGGCAGCACTGCATAATTCTCTTACTGTCATGCCATCCGTAAGATGCTTTTCTGTGACTGGT
GAGTACTCAACCAAGTCATTCTGAGAATAGTGTATGCGGCGACCGAGTTGCTCTTGCCCGGCGTCAATAC
GGGATAATACCGCGCCACATAGCAGAACTTTAAAAGTGCTCATCATTGGAAAACGTTCTTCGGGGCGAAA
ACTCTCAAGGATCTTACCGCTGTTGAGATCCAGTTCGATGTAACCCACTCGTGCACCCAACTGATCTTCA
GCATCTTTTACTTTCACCAGCGTTTCTGGGTGAGCAAAAACAGGAAGGCAAAATGCCGCAAAAAAGGGAA
TAAGGGCGACACGGAAATGTTGAATACTCATACTCTTCCTTTTTCAATATTATTGAAGCATTTATCAGGG
TTATTGTCTCATGAGCGGATACATATTTGAATGTATTTAGAAAAATAAACAAATAGGGGTTCCGCGCACA
TTTCCCCGAAAAGTGCCACCTGAC
Features (pLannotate 1.2.2; 35 found; start..end, strand, type, name):
     31..83      -  misc_feature   bom (fragment): basis of mobility region from pBR322
    238..617     +  enhancer       CMV enhancer: human cytomegalovirus immediate early enhancer
    618..817     +  promoter       CMV promoter: human cytomegalovirus (CMV) immediate early promoter
    835..1015    +  LTR            5' LTR (truncated): truncated 5' long terminal repeat (LTR) from HIV-1
   1062..1187    +  misc_feature   HIV-1 Ψ: packaging signal of human immunodeficiency virus type 1
   1171..1534    +  CDS            HIV-1 gag (fragment): gag protein from human immunodeficiency virus 1; gag
   1680..1913    +  misc_feature   RRE: The Rev response element (RRE) of HIV-1 allows for Rev-dependent mRNA export from the nucleus to the cytoplasm.
   2290..2390    +  CDS            Rev (fragment): human immunodeficiency virus 1 (HIV-1) Rev protein; rev; enhances nuclear export of unspliced and incompletely spliced viral mRNAs
   2440..2557    +  misc_feature   cPPT/CTS: central polypurine tract and central termination sequence of HIV-1
   2608..2848    +  promoter       U6 promoter: RNA polymerase III promoter for human U6 snRNA
   3015..3806    +  CDS            neo: KKA2_KLEPN - Also known as kan, nptII. Experimental evidence at protein level: Swiss-Prot protein existence level 1. Resistance to kanamycin, neomycin, paromomycin, ribostamycin, butirosin and gentamicin B. From Klebsiella pneumoniae.
   3835..3910    +  misc_RNA       gRNA scaffold: guide RNA scaffold for the Streptococcus pyogenes CRISPR/Cas9 system
   3928..3946    +  CDS            small t antigen (fragment): SV40 (simian virus 40) small t antigen
   3972..4183    +  promoter       EF-1α core promoter: core promoter for human elongation factor EF-1α
   4208..8311    +  CDS            Cas9: Cas9 (Csn1) endonuclease from the Streptococcus pyogenes Type II CRISPR/Cas system generates RNA-guided double strand breaks in DNA
   8453..9166    +  CDS            EBFP2: EBFP2 is a basic (constitutively fluorescent) blue fluorescent protein published in 2007, derived from Aequorea victoria. It is reported to be a rapidly-maturing monomer with moderate acid sensitivity.
   9232..9829    +  CDS            PuroR (fragment): puromycin N-acetyltransferase; pac from Streptomyces; confers resistance to puromycin
   9845..10433   +  misc_feature   WPRE: woodchuck hepatitis virus posttranscriptional regulatory element
  10484..10503   +  misc_feature   cPPT/CTS (fragment): central polypurine tract and central termination sequence of HIV-1
  10505..10738   +  LTR            3' LTR (ΔU3): self-inactivating 3' long terminal repeat (LTR) from HIV-1
  10770..10994   +  polyA_signal   bGH poly(A) signal: bovine growth hormone polyadenylation signal
  10998..11019   +  promoter       SV40 promoter (fragment): SV40 enhancer and early promoter
  11040..11468   +  rep_origin     f1 ori (sequence partly withheld): f1 bacteriophage origin of replication; arrow indicates direction of (+) strand synthesis
  11482..11811   +  promoter       SV40 promoter: SV40 enhancer and early promoter
  11859..11906   +  promoter       EM7 promoter: synthetic bacterial promoter&nbsp
  11925..12299   +  CDS            BleoR: antibiotic-binding protein; Sh ble from Streptoalloteichus hindustanus; confers resistance to bleomycin, phleomycin, and Zeocin™
  12309..12434   +  CDS            ble (fragment): BLE_KLEPN - Experimental evidence at protein level: Swiss-Prot protein existence level 1. Binding protein with a strong affinity to the bleomycin family of antibiotics. Binds to CL990; an antimitotic-antibiotic compound. From Klebsiella pneumoniae.
  12429..12550   +  polyA_signal   SV40 poly(A) signal: SV40 polyadenylation signal
  12621..12643   -  protein_bind   lac operator (fragment): The lac repressor binds to the lac operator to inhibit transcription in E. coli. This inhibition can be relieved by adding lactose or isopropyl-β-D-thiogalactopyranoside (IPTG). lac repressor encoded by lacI
  12647..12677   -  promoter       lac promoter: promoter for the E. coli lac operon
  12692..12713   -  protein_bind   CAP binding site: CAP binding activates transcription in the presence of cAMP. E. coli catabolite activator protein
  12726..12818   -  CDS            lacI (fragment): lac repressor; lacI; The lac repressor binds to the lac operator to inhibit transcription in E. coli. This inhibition can be relieved by adding lactose or isopropyl-β-D-thiogalactopyranoside (IPTG).
  13001..13589   -  rep_origin     ori: high-copy-number ColE1/pMB1/pBR322/pUC origin of replication
  13760..14620   -  CDS            AmpR: β-lactamase; bla; confers resistance to ampicillin, carbenicillin, and related antibiotics
  14621..14725   -  promoter       AmpR promoter: bla
