[The description below was written by a language model from this plasmid's Addgene catalogue record and pLannotate feature annotations shown in this document.]
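Description:
LCV2_BFP2 is an empty, all-in-one lentiviral CRISPR backbone, 14,753 bp in size, designed for cloning and expressing guide RNAs in mammalian cells. It is propagated in E. coli as a high-copy plasmid with a ColE1/pUC-type origin and ampicillin resistance (AmpR). An f1 origin is also present. The viral frame has third-generation, self-inactivating architecture. A CMV enhancer/promoter drives a truncated HIV-1 5' LTR, followed by the Ψ packaging signal with a partial gag sequence, the RRE for Rev-dependent export of the genomic RNA, and a cPPT/CTS. WPRE and a ΔU3 3' LTR close the transfer cassette, with a bGH polyadenylation signal downstream.

Within the LTRs, a human U6 Pol III promoter sits upstream of the S. pyogenes gRNA scaffold. The catalogue entry says guides are inserted at Esp3I/BsmBI sites. The annotation places a neo/nptII-like coding sequence between the promoter and the scaffold, which most likely is a stuffer fragment that the guide oligonucleotides replace, although the record does not say so explicitly. Downstream, an EF-1α core promoter drives SpCas9, followed in the same orientation by EBFP2 and a puromycin N-acetyltransferase gene. The arrangement suggests a single multicistronic transcript, but the linking elements between these three reading frames are not annotated. Transduced cells can therefore be selected with puromycin and tracked or sorted by blue fluorescence.

Outside the viral region, the backbone carries an SV40/EM7-driven bleomycin/Zeocin resistance cassette and remnants of lac regulatory sequences. The associated publication concerns systematic genetic interaction mapping, consistent with use in Cas9 gene-knockout experiments.
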