Addgene plasmid #155097: LCV2_BFP2
Purpose: (Empty Backbone) Lentiviral backbone for cloning and expression of U6 driven gRNAs with Esp3I/BsmBI cloning sites, puromycin selection and BFP2 expression
Depositing lab: Jason Moffat. Depositing organization: University of Toronto. Publication: Systematic mapping of genetic interactions for de novo fatty acid synthesis identifies C12orf49 as a regulator of lipid metabolism. Aregger M, Lawson KA, Billmann M, Costanzo M, Tong AHY, Chan K, Rahman M, Brown KR, Ross C, Usaj M, Nedyalkova L, Sizova O, Habsid A, Pawling J, Lin ZY, Abdouni H, Wong CJ, Weiss A, Mero P, Dennis JW, Gingras AC, Myers CL, Andrews BJ, Boone C, Moffat J. Nat Metab. 2020 Jun;2(6):499-513. doi: 10.1038/s42255-020-0211-z. Epub 2020 Jun 1. PubMed 32694731.
Backbone
  Vector backbone: LCV2_BFP2
  Backbone size (bp): 14753
  Vector type: Mammalian Expression, Lentiviral, CRISPR
  Selectable markers: Puromycin
Growth in bacteria
  Bacterial resistance: Ampicillin, 100 μg/mL
  Growth temperature: 30°C
  Growth strain: NEB Stable
  Copy number: High Copy
Gene/Insert
  Gene/Insert name: None
Terms and licenses: Academic/Nonprofit Terms; Industry Terms: Not Available to Industry
How to cite: LCV2_BFP2 was a gift from Jason Moffat (Addgene plasmid # 155097 ; http://n2t.net/addgene:155097 ; RRID:Addgene_155097)
