>Addgene plasmid #155097 | LCV2_BFP2 | depositor partial sequence | sequence record 300054 | BFP2
GTGAGCAAGGGCGAGGAGCTGTTCACCGGGGTGGTGCCCATCCTGGTCGAGCTGGACGGCGACGTAAACG
GCCACAAGTTCAGCGTGAGGGGCGAGGGCGAGGGCGATGCCACCAACGGCAAGCTGACCCTGAAGTTCAT
CTGCACCACCGGCAAGCTGCCCGTGCCCTGGCCCACCCTCGTGACCACCCTGAGCCACGGCGTGCAGTGC
TTCGCCCGCTACCCCGACCACATGAAGCAGCACGACTTCTTCAAGTCCGCCATGCCCGAAGGCTACGTCC
AGGAGCGCACCATCTTCTTCAAGGACGACGGCACCTACAAGACCCGCGCCGAGGTGAAGTTCGAGGGCGA
CACCCTAGTGAACCGCATCGAGCTGAAGGGCGTCGACTTCAAGGAGGACGGCAACATCCTGGGGCACAAG
CTGGAGTACAACTTCAACAGCCACAACATCTATATCATGGCCGTCAAGCAGAAGAACGGCATCAAGGTGA
ACTTCAAGATCCGCCACAACGTGGAGGACGGCAGCGTGCAGCTCGCCGACCACTACCAGCAGAACACCCC
CATCGGCGACGGCCCCGTGCTGCTGCCCGACAGCCACTACCTGAGCACCCAGTCCGTGCTGAGCAAAGAC
CCCAACGAGAAGCGCGATCACATGGTCCTGCTGGAGTTCCGCACCGCCGCCGGGATCACTCTCGGCATGG
ACGAGCTGTACAAG
